Addgene plasmid #120189: pCMV-GFP-CENPBpA-fixed-length-clone-11
Purpose: Randomly picked clone 11 of the pCMV-GFP-CENPBpA-fixed-length library
Depositing lab: David Bartel. Depositing organization: Whitehead Institute for Biomedical Research. Publication: Widespread Influence of 3'-End Structures on Mammalian mRNA Processing and Stability. Wu X, Bartel DP. Cell. 2017 May 18;169(5):905-917.e11. doi: 10.1016/j.cell.2017.04.036. PubMed 28525757.
Backbone
  Vector backbone: pCMV-GFP
  Vector type: Mammalian Expression
Growth in bacteria
  Bacterial resistance: Ampicillin, 100 μg/mL
  Growth temperature: 37°C
  Growth strain: DH5alpha
  Copy number: Unknown
Gene/Insert
  Gene/Insert name: CENPB poly(A) site
  Species: H. sapiens (human)
  Insert size (bp): 254
Terms and licenses: Academic/Nonprofit Terms; Industry Terms: Not Available to Industry
Depositor comments: Please note that Next Generation Sequencing (NGS) had difficulty sequencing through the SV40 promoter thus there are a few ambiguous bases. Depositor however confirms this feature is not necessary for plasmid function.
How to cite: pCMV-GFP-CENPBpA-fixed-length-clone-11 was a gift from David Bartel (Addgene plasmid # 120189 ; http://n2t.net/addgene:120189 ; RRID:Addgene_120189)
