[The description below was written by a language model from this plasmid's Addgene catalogue record and pLannotate feature annotations shown in this document.]
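Description:
pCMV-GFP-CENPBpA-fixed-length-clone-11 is a mammalian expression plasmid built on the pCMV-GFP backbone. It is one randomly picked member of the pCMV-GFP-CENPBpA-fixed-length library. It is propagated in E. coli through a high-copy ColE1/pUC-type origin and selected with ampicillin via the β-lactamase gene and its native promoter. No mammalian selection marker is annotated. The remaining backbone carries lac promoter/operator remnants, small lacI fragments and an SV40 early promoter/origin region followed directly by an SV40 poly(A) signal.

The expression unit consists of the human cytomegalovirus immediate-early enhancer and promoter, a short multiple cloning site, and an EGFP coding sequence. The catalogued insert is a 254 bp segment containing the human CENPB polyadenylation site. Neither feature table annotates it, but there is an unannotated gap of roughly 200 nt between the end of EGFP and a β-globin-derived fragment, which is the likely location, though the record does not confirm this. Further downstream lie that β-globin fragment (matched by the annotation tool to a lemur HBB entry by homology) and the rabbit β-globin poly(A) signal, which could serve as a fallback 3′-end processing site for transcripts that read through the test site.

The record does not state what varies among library members or what "fixed-length" refers to. The associated study concerns the influence of 3′-end structures on mammalian mRNA processing and stability, so the clone presumably serves as a GFP reporter for poly(A) site use. The two sequence records (4,733 and 4,728 nt) are essentially concordant. They differ mainly in the SV40 promoter region, where sequencing gave a few ambiguous bases, and the depositor states that this element is not needed for plasmid function.
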