Features (pLannotate 1.2.2; 17 found; start..end, strand, type, name):
     72..375     +  enhancer       CMV enhancer: human cytomegalovirus immediate early enhancer
    376..579     +  promoter       CMV promoter: human cytomegalovirus (CMV) immediate early promoter
    602..682     +  misc_feature   MCS: multiple cloning site
    690..1409    +  CDS            EGFP: the original enhanced GFP (Yang et al., 1996) mammalian codon-optimized
   1613..1744    +  CDS            HBB (fragment): HBB_EULFU - Experimental evidence at protein level: Swiss-Prot protein existence level 1. Involved in oxygen transport from the lung to the various peripheral tissues. From Eulemur fulvus fulvus (Brown lemur).
   1815..1870    +  polyA_signal   β-globin poly(A) signal: rabbit β-globin polyadenylation signal (Gil and Proudfoot, 1987)
   2255..2271    -  protein_bind   lac operator: The lac repressor binds to the lac operator to inhibit transcription in E. coli. This inhibition can be relieved by adding lactose or isopropyl-β-D-thiogalactopyranoside (IPTG). lac repressor encoded by lacI
   2279..2309    -  promoter       lac promoter: promoter for the E. coli lac operon
   2324..2345    -  protein_bind   CAP binding site: CAP binding activates transcription in the presence of cAMP. E. coli catabolite activator protein
   2358..2397    -  CDS            lacI (fragment): lac repressor; lacI; The lac repressor binds to the lac operator to inhibit transcription in E. coli. This inhibition can be relieved by adding lactose or isopropyl-β-D-thiogalactopyranoside (IPTG).
   2404..2426    +  promoter       SV40 promoter (fragment): SV40 enhancer and early promoter
   2450..2585    +  rep_origin     SV40 ori: SV40 origin of replication
   2605..2739    +  polyA_signal   SV40 poly(A) signal: SV40 polyadenylation signal
   2741..2795    -  CDS            lacI (fragment): lac repressor; lacI; The lac repressor binds to the lac operator to inhibit transcription in E. coli. This inhibition can be relieved by adding lactose or isopropyl-β-D-thiogalactopyranoside (IPTG).
   2978..3566    -  rep_origin     ori: high-copy-number ColE1/pMB1/pBR322/pUC origin of replication
   3737..4597    -  CDS            AmpR: β-lactamase; bla; confers resistance to ampicillin, carbenicillin, and related antibiotics
   4598..4702    -  promoter       AmpR promoter: bla
>Addgene plasmid #120189 | pCMV-GFP-CENPBpA-fixed-length-clone-11 | depositor full sequence | sequence record 227855 | pCMV-GFP-CENPBpA-fixed-length-clone-11 sequence 4728 bps
GTCGACATTGATTATTGATAATAGTAATCAATTACGGGGTCATTAGTTCATAGCCCATATATGGAGTTCC
GCGTTACATAACTTACGGTAAATGGCCCGCCTGGCTGACCGCCCAACGACCCCCGCCCATTGACGTCAAT
AATGACGTATGTTCCCATAGTAACGCCAATAGGGACTTTCCATTGACGTCAATGGGTGGAGTATTTACGG
TAAACTGCCCACTTGGCAGTACATCAAGTGTATCATATGCCAAGTACGCCCCCTATTGACGTCAATGACG
GTAAATGGCCCGCCTGGCATTATGCCCAGTACATGACCTTATGGGACTTTCCTACTTGGCAGTACATCTA
CGTATTAGTCATCGCTATTACCATGGTGATGCGGTTTTGGCAGTACATCAATGGGCGTGGATAGCGGTTT
GACTCACGGGGATTTCCAAGTCTCCACCCCATTGACGTCAATGGGAGTTTGTTTTGGCACCAAAATCAAC
GGGACTTTCCAAAATGTCGTAACAACTCCGCCCCATTGACGCAAATGGGCGGTAGGCGTGTACGGTGGGA
GGTCTATATAAGCAGAGCTGGTTTAGTGAACCGTCAGATCCGCTAGCGCTACCGGACTCAGATCTCGAGC
TCAAGCTTCGAATTCTGCAGTCGACGGTACCGCGGGCCCGGGATCCACCGGTCGCCACCATGGTGAGCAA
GGGCGAGGAGCTGTTCACCGGGGTGGTGCCCATCCTGGTCGAGCTGGACGGCGACGTAAACGGCCACAAG
TTCAGCGTGTCCGGCGAGGGCGAGGGCGATGCCACCTACGGCAAGCTGACCCTGAAGTTCATCTGCACCA
CCGGCAAGCTGCCCGTGCCCTGGCCCACCCTCGTGACCACCCTGACCTACGGCGTGCAGTGCTTCAGCCG
CTACCCCGACCACATGAAGCAGCACGACTTCTTCAAGTCCGCCATGCCCGAAGGCTACGTCCAGGAGCGC
ACCATCTTCTTCAAGGACGACGGCAACTACAAGACCCGCGCCGAGGTGAAGTTCGAGGGCGACACCCTGG
TGAACCGCATCGAGCTGAAGGGCATCGACTTCAAGGAGGACGGCAACATCCTGGGGCACAAGCTGGAGTA
CAACTACAACAGCCACAACGTCTATATCATGGCCGACAAGCAGAAGAACGGCATCAAGGTGAACTTCAAG
ATCCGCCACAACATCGAGGACGGCAGCGTGCAGCTCGCCGACCACTACCAGCAGAACACCCCCATCGGCG
ACGGCCCCGTGCTGCTGCCCGACAACCACTACCTGAGCACCCAGTCCGCCCTGAGCAAAGACCCCAACGA
GAAGCGCGATCACATGGTCCTGCTGGAGTTCGTGACCGCCGCCGGGATCACTCTCGGCATGGACGAGCTG
TACAAGTAAAGCGGCCGCACTCCTCAGGTGCATGCCTCTCCTCCCTCTCTGGCAGGGCCCCATCCTGGGC
AGAGGGGCCTGGGGCTGGGCCCAGAGTCCAGCCGTCCAGCTGCTCCTTTCCCAGTTTGATTTCAATAAAT
CTGTCCACTCCCCTTTTGTGGGGGTGAACGTTTTAACAGCCAAGGGTGCATCCTTCATGGTCTGGGCTTG
CGTCTGTCTTGGGGGACTTATTCGTCCTGGCTCTCTTTGGTCCTTGCTCTGGTGGGACATGGAGGCAAGT
GTTGAAGGCTGCCTATCAGAAGGTGGTGGCTGGTGTGGCCAATGCCCTGGCTCACAAATACCACTGAGAT
CTTTTTCCCTCTGCCAAAAATTATGGGGACATCATGAAGCCCCTTGAGCATCTGACTTCTGGCTAATAAA
GGAAATTTATTTTCATTGCAATAGTGTGTTGGAATTTTTTGTGTCTCTCACTCGGAAGGACATATGGGAG
GGCAAATCATTTAAAACATCAGAATGAGTATTTGGTTTAGAGTTTGGCAACATATGCCCATATGCTGGCT
GCCATGAACAAAGGTTGGCTATAAAGAGGTCATCAGTATATGAAACAGCCCCCTGCTGTCCATTCCTTAT
TCCATAGAAAAGCCTTGACTTGAGGTTAGATTTTTTTTATATTTTGTTTTGTGTTATTTTTTTCTTTAAC
ATCCCTAAAATTTTCCTTACATGTTTTACTAGCCAGATTTTTCCTCCTCTCCTGACTACTCCCAGTCATA
GCTGTCCCTCTTCTCTTATGGAGATCCCTCGACCTGCAGCCCAAGCTTGGCGTAATCATGGTCATAGCTG
TTTCCTGTGTGAAATTGTTATCCGCTCACAATTCCACACAACATACGAGCCGGAAGCATAAAGTGTAAAG
CCTGGGGTGCCTAATGAGTGAGCTAACTCACATTAATTGCGTTGCGCTCACTGCCCGCTTTCCAGTCGGG
AAACCTGTCGTGCCAGCGGATCCGCATCTCAATTAGTCAGCAACCATAGTCCCGCCCCTAACTCCGCCCA
TCCCGCCCCTAACTCCGCCCAGTTCCGCCCATTCTCCGCCCCATGGCTGACTAATTTTTTTTATTTATGC
AGAGGCCGAGGCCGCCTCGGCCTCTGAGCTATTCCAGAAGTAGTGAGGAGGCTTTTTTGGAGGCCTAGGC
TTTTGCAAAAAGCTAACTTGTTTATTGCAGCTTATAATGGTTACAAATAAAGCAATAGCATCACAAATTT
CACAAATAAAGCATTTTTTTCACTGCATTCTAGTTGTGGTTTGTCCAAACTCATCAATGTATCTTATCAT
GTCTGGATCCGCTGCATTAATGAATCGGCCAACGCGCGGGGAGAGGCGGTTTGCGTATTGGGCGCTCTTC
CGCTTCCTCGCTCACTGACTCGCTGCGCTCGGTCGTTCGGCTGCGGCGAGCGGTATCAGCTCACTCAAAG
GCGGTAATACGGTTATCCACAGAATCAGGGGATAACGCAGGAAAGAACATGTGAGCAAAAGGCCAGCAAA
AGGCCAGGAACCGTAAAAAGGCCGCGTTGCTGGCGTTTTTCCATAGGCTCCGCCCCCCTGACGAGCATCA
CAAAAATCGACGCTCAAGTCAGAGGTGGCGAAACCCGACAGGACTATAAAGATACCAGGCGTTTCCCCCT
GGAAGCTCCCTCGTGCGCTCTCCTGTTCCGACCCTGCCGCTTACCGGATACCTGTCCGCCTTTCTCCCTT
CGGGAAGCGTGGCGCTTTCTCAATGCTCACGCTGTAGGTATCTCAGTTCGGTGTAGGTCGTTCGCTCCAA
GCTGGGCTGTGTGCACGAACCCCCCGTTCAGCCCGACCGCTGCGCCTTATCCGGTAACTATCGTCTTGAG
TCCAACCCGGTAAGACACGACTTATCGCCACTGGCAGCAGCCACTGGTAACAGGATTAGCAGAGCGAGGT
ATGTAGGCGGTGCTACAGAGTTCTTGAAGTGGTGGCCTAACTACGGCTACACTAGAAGGACAGTATTTGG
TATCTGCGCTCTGCTGAAGCCAGTTACCTTCGGAAAAAGAGTTGGTAGCTCTTGATCCGGCAAACAAACC
ACCGCTGGTAGCGGTGGTTTTTTTGTTTGCAAGCAGCAGATTACGCGCAGAAAAAAAGGATCTCAAGAAG
ATCCTTTGATCTTTTCTACGGGGTCTGACGCTCAGTGGAACGAAAACTCACGTTAAGGGATTTTGGTCAT
GAGATTATCAAAAAGGATCTTCACCTAGATCCTTTTAAATTAAAAATGAAGTTTTAAATCAATCTAAAGT
ATATATGAGTAAACTTGGTCTGACAGTTACCAATGCTTAATCAGTGAGGCACCTATCTCAGCGATCTGTC
TATTTCGTTCATCCATAGTTGCCTGACTCCCCGTCGTGTAGATAACTACGATACGGGAGGGCTTACCATC
TGGCCCCAGTGCTGCAATGATACCGCGAGACCCACGCTCACCGGCTCCAGATTTATCAGCAATAAACCAG
CCAGCCGGAAGGGCCGAGCGCAGAAGTGGTCCTGCAACTTTATCCGCCTCCATCCAGTCTATTAATTGTT
GCCGGGAAGCTAGAGTAAGTAGTTCGCCAGTTAATAGTTTGCGCAACGTTGTTGCCATTGCTACAGGCAT
CGTGGTGTCACGCTCGTCGTTTGGTATGGCTTCATTCAGCTCCGGTTCCCAACGATCAAGGCGAGTTACA
TGATCCCCCATGTTGTGCAAAAAAGCGGTTAGCTCCTTCGGTCCTCCGATCGTTGTCAGAAGTAAGTTGG
CCGCAGTGTTATCACTCATGGTTATGGCAGCACTGCATAATTCTCTTACTGTCATGCCATCCGTAAGATG
CTTTTCTGTGACTGGTGAGTACTCAACCAAGTCATTCTGAGAATAGTGTATGCGGCGACCGAGTTGCTCT
TGCCCGGCGTCAATACGGGATAATACCGCGCCACATAGCAGAACTTTAAAAGTGCTCATCATTGGAAAAC
GTTCTTCGGGGCGAAAACTCTCAAGGATCTTACCGCTGTTGAGATCCAGTTCGATGTAACCCACTCGTGC
ACCCAACTGATCTTCAGCATCTTTTACTTTCACCAGCGTTTCTGGGTGAGCAAAAACAGGAAGGCAAAAT
GCCGCAAAAAAGGGAATAAGGGCGACACGGAAATGTTGAATACTCATACTCTTCCTTTTTCAATATTATT
GAAGCATTTATCAGGGTTATTGTCTCATGAGCGGATACATATTTGAATGTATTTAGAAAAATAAACAAAT
AGGGGTTCCGCGCACATTTCCCCGAAAAGTGCCACCTG
