Features (pLannotate 1.2.2; 16 found; start..end, strand, type, name):
     76..379     +  enhancer       CMV enhancer: human cytomegalovirus immediate early enhancer
    380..583     +  promoter       CMV promoter: human cytomegalovirus (CMV) immediate early promoter
    606..686     +  misc_feature   MCS: multiple cloning site
    694..1413    +  CDS            EGFP: the original enhanced GFP (Yang et al., 1996) mammalian codon-optimized
   1617..1748    +  CDS            HBB (fragment): HBB_EULFU - Experimental evidence at protein level: Swiss-Prot protein existence level 1. Involved in oxygen transport from the lung to the various peripheral tissues. From Eulemur fulvus fulvus (Brown lemur).
   1819..1874    +  polyA_signal   β-globin poly(A) signal: rabbit β-globin polyadenylation signal (Gil and Proudfoot, 1987)
   2259..2275    -  protein_bind   lac operator: The lac repressor binds to the lac operator to inhibit transcription in E. coli. This inhibition can be relieved by adding lactose or isopropyl-β-D-thiogalactopyranoside (IPTG). lac repressor encoded by lacI
   2283..2313    -  promoter       lac promoter: promoter for the E. coli lac operon
   2328..2349    -  protein_bind   CAP binding site: CAP binding activates transcription in the presence of cAMP. E. coli catabolite activator protein
   2362..2401    -  CDS            lacI (fragment): lac repressor; lacI; The lac repressor binds to the lac operator to inhibit transcription in E. coli. This inhibition can be relieved by adding lactose or isopropyl-β-D-thiogalactopyranoside (IPTG).
   2408..2603    +  promoter       SV40 promoter: SV40 early promoter
   2609..2743    +  polyA_signal   SV40 poly(A) signal: SV40 polyadenylation signal
   2745..2799    -  CDS            lacI (fragment): lac repressor; lacI; The lac repressor binds to the lac operator to inhibit transcription in E. coli. This inhibition can be relieved by adding lactose or isopropyl-β-D-thiogalactopyranoside (IPTG).
   2982..3570    -  rep_origin     ori: high-copy-number ColE1/pMB1/pBR322/pUC origin of replication
   3741..4601    -  CDS            AmpR: β-lactamase; bla; confers resistance to ampicillin, carbenicillin, and related antibiotics
   4602..4706    -  promoter       AmpR promoter: bla
>Addgene plasmid #120189 | pCMV-GFP-CENPBpA-fixed-length-clone-11 | addgene full sequence | sequence record 274601 | Addgene NGS Result
GTCGACATTGATTATTGACTAGTAATAGTAATCAATTACGGGGTCATTAGTTCATAGCCCATATATGGAG
TTCCGCGTTACATAACTTACGGTAAATGGCCCGCCTGGCTGACCGCCCAACGACCCCCGCCCATTGACGT
CAATAATGACGTATGTTCCCATAGTAACGCCAATAGGGACTTTCCATTGACGTCAATGGGTGGAGTATTT
ACGGTAAACTGCCCACTTGGCAGTACATCAAGTGTATCATATGCCAAGTACGCCCCCTATTGACGTCAAT
GACGGTAAATGGCCCGCCTGGCATTATGCCCAGTACATGACCTTATGGGACTTTCCTACTTGGCAGTACA
TCTACGTATTAGTCATCGCTATTACCATGGTGATGCGGTTTTGGCAGTACATCAATGGGCGTGGATAGCG
GTTTGACTCACGGGGATTTCCAAGTCTCCACCCCATTGACGTCAATGGGAGTTTGTTTTGGCACCAAAAT
CAACGGGACTTTCCAAAATGTCGTAACAACTCCGCCCCATTGACGCAAATGGGCGGTAGGCGTGTACGGT
GGGAGGTCTATATAAGCAGAGCTGGTTTAGTGAACCGTCAGATCCGCTAGCGCTACCGGACTCAGATCTC
GAGCTCAAGCTTCGAATTCTGCAGTCGACGGTACCGCGGGCCCGGGATCCACCGGTCGCCACCATGGTGA
GCAAGGGCGAGGAGCTGTTCACCGGGGTGGTGCCCATCCTGGTCGAGCTGGACGGCGACGTAAACGGCCA
CAAGTTCAGCGTGTCCGGCGAGGGCGAGGGCGATGCCACCTACGGCAAGCTGACCCTGAAGTTCATCTGC
ACCACCGGCAAGCTGCCCGTGCCCTGGCCCACCCTCGTGACCACCCTGACCTACGGCGTGCAGTGCTTCA
GCCGCTACCCCGACCACATGAAGCAGCACGACTTCTTCAAGTCCGCCATGCCCGAAGGCTACGTCCAGGA
GCGCACCATCTTCTTCAAGGACGACGGCAACTACAAGACCCGCGCCGAGGTGAAGTTCGAGGGCGACACC
CTGGTGAACCGCATCGAGCTGAAGGGCATCGACTTCAAGGAGGACGGCAACATCCTGGGGCACAAGCTGG
AGTACAACTACAACAGCCACAACGTCTATATCATGGCCGACAAGCAGAAGAACGGCATCAAGGTGAACTT
CAAGATCCGCCACAACATCGAGGACGGCAGCGTGCAGCTCGCCGACCACTACCAGCAGAACACCCCCATC
GGCGACGGCCCCGTGCTGCTGCCCGACAACCACTACCTGAGCACCCAGTCCGCCCTGAGCAAAGACCCCA
ACGAGAAGCGCGATCACATGGTCCTGCTGGAGTTCGTGACCGCCGCCGGGATCACTCTCGGCATGGACGA
GCTGTACAAGTAAAGCGGCCGCACTCCTCAGGTGCATGCCTCTCCTCCCTCTCTGGCAGGGCCCCATCCT
GGGCAGAGGGGCCTGGGGCTGGGCCCAGAGTCCAGCCGTCCAGCTGCTCCTTTCCCAGTTTGATTTCAAT
AAATCTGTYCAYTYCCCTTTTGTGGGGGTGAACGTTTTAACAGCCAAGGGTGCATCCTTCATGGTCTGGG
CTTGCGTCTGTCTTGGGGGACTTATTCGTCCTGGCTCTCTTTGGTCCTTGCTCTGGTGGGACATGGAGGC
AAGTGTTGAAGGCTGCCTATCAGAAGGTGGTGGCTGGTGTGGCCAATGCCCTGGCTCACAAATACCACTG
AGATCTTTTTCCCTCTGCCAAAAATTATGGGGACATCATGAAGCCCCTTGAGCATCTGACTTCTGGCTAA
TAAAGGAAATTTATTTTCATTGCAATAGTGTGTTGGAATTTTTTGTGTCTCTCACTCGGAAGGACATATG
GGAGGGCAAATCATTTAAAACATCAGAATGAGTATTTGGTTTAGAGTTTGGCAACATATGCCCATATGCT
GGCTGCCATGAACAAAGGTTGGCTATAAAGAGGTCATCAGTATATGAAACAGCCCCCTGCTGTCCATTCC
TTATTCCATAGAAAAGCCTTGACTTGAGGTTAGATTTTTTTTATATTTTGTTTTGTGTTATTTTTTTCTT
TAACATCCCTAAAATTTTCCTTACATGTTTTACTAGCCAGATTTTTCCTCCTCTCCTGACTACTCCCAGT
CATAGCTGTCCCTCTTCTCTTATGGAGATCCCTCGACCTGCAGCCCAAGCTTGGCGTAATCATGGTCATA
GCTGTTTCCTGTGTGAAATTGTTATCCGCTCACAATTCCACACAACATACGAGCCGGAAGCATAAAGTGT
AAAGCCTGGGGTGCCTAATGAGTGAGCTAACTCACATTAATTGCGTTGCGCTCACTGCCCGCTTTCCAGT
CGGGAAACCTGTCGTGCCAGCGGATCCGCATCTCAATTAGTCAGCAACCATAGTCCCGCCCCTAACTCCG
CCCATCCCGCCCCTAACTCYKCCYAGTTCCGCCCATTCTCCGCCCCATGGCTGACTAATTTTTTTTATTT
ATGCAGAGGCCGAGGCCGCCTCGGCCTCTGAGCTATTCCAGAAGTAGTGAGGAGGCTTTTTTGGAGGCCT
AGGCTTTTGCAAAAAGCTAACTTGTTTATTGCAGCTTATAATGGTTACAAATAAAGCAATAGCATCACAA
ATTTCACAAATAAAGCATTTTTTTCACTGCATTCTAGTTGTGGTTTGTCCAAACTCATCAATGTATCTTA
TCATGTCTGGATCCGCTGCATTAATGAATCGGCCAACGCGCGGGGAGAGGCGGTTTGCGTATTGGGCGCT
CTTCCGCTTCCTCGCTCACTGACTCGCTGCGCTCGGTCGTTCGGCTGCGGCGAGCGGTATCAGCTCACTC
AAAGGCGGTAATACGGTTATCCACAGAATCAGGGGATAACGCAGGAAAGAACATGTGAGCAAAAGGCCAG
CAAAAGGCCAGGAACCGTAAAAAGGCCGCGTTGCTGGCGTTTTTCCATAGGCTCCGCCCCCCTGACGAGC
ATCACAAAAATCGACGCTCAAGTCAGAGGTGGCGAAACCCGACAGGACTATAAAGATACCAGGCGTTTCC
CCCTGGAAGCTCCCTCGTGCGCTCTCCTGTTCCGACCCTGCCGCTTACCGGATACCTGTCCGCCTTTCTC
CCTTCGGGAAGCGTGGCGCTTTCTCATAGCTCACGCTGTAGGTATCTCAGTTCGGTGTAGGTCGTTCGCT
CCAAGCTGGGCTGTGTGCACGAACCCCCCGTTCAGCCCGACCGCTGCGCCTTATCCGGTAACTATCGTCT
TGAGTCCAACCCGGTAAGACACGACTTATCGCCACTGGCAGCAGCCACTGGTAACAGGATTAGCAGAGCG
AGGTATGTAGGCGGTGCTACAGAGTTCTTGAAGTGGTGGCCTAACTACGGCTACACTAGAAGAACAGTAT
TTGGTATCTGCGCTCTGCTGAAGCCAGTTACCTTCGGAAAAAGAGTTGGTAGCTCTTGATCCGGCAAACA
AACCACCGCTGGTAGCGGTGGTTTTTTTGTTTGCAAGCAGCAGATTACGCGCAGAAAAAAAGGATCTCAA
GAAGATCCTTTGATCTTTTCTACGGGGTCTGACGCTCAGTGGAACGAAAACTCACGTTAAGGGATTTTGG
TCATGAGATTATCAAAAAGGATCTTCACCTAGATCCTTTTAAATTAAAAATGAAGTTTTAAATCAATCTA
AAGTATATATGAGTAAACTTGGTCTGACAGTTACCAATGCTTAATCAGTGAGGCACCTATCTCAGCGATC
TGTCTATTTCGTTCATCCATAGTTGCCTGACTCCCCGTCGTGTAGATAACTACGATACGGGAGGGCTTAC
CATCTGGCCCCAGTGCTGCAATGATACCGCGAGACCCACGCTCACCGGCTCCAGATTTATCAGCAATAAA
CCAGCCAGCCGGAAGGGCCGAGCGCAGAAGTGGTCCTGCAACTTTATCCGCCTCCATCCAGTCTATTAAT
TGTTGCCGGGAAGCTAGAGTAAGTAGTTCGCCAGTTAATAGTTTGCGCAACGTTGTTGCCATTGCTACAG
GCATCGTGGTGTCACGCTCGTCGTTTGGTATGGCTTCATTCAGCTCCGGTTCCCAACGATCAAGGCGAGT
TACATGATCCCCCATGTTGTGCAAAAAAGCGGTTAGCTCCTTCGGTCCTCCGATCGTTGTCAGAAGTAAG
TTGGCCGCAGTGTTATCACTCATGGTTATGGCAGCACTGCATAATTCTCTTACTGTCATGCCATCCGTAA
GATGCTTTTCTGTGACTGGTGAGTACTCAACCAAGTCATTCTGAGAATAGTGTATGCGGCGACCGAGTTG
CTCTTGCCCGGCGTCAATACGGGATAATACCGCGCCACATAGCAGAACTTTAAAAGTGCTCATCATTGGA
AAACGTTCTTCGGGGCGAAAACTCTCAAGGATCTTACCGCTGTTGAGATCCAGTTCGATGTAACCCACTC
GTGCACCCAACTGATCTTCAGCATCTTTTACTTTCACCAGCGTTTCTGGGTGAGCAAAAACAGGAAGGCA
AAATGCCGCAAAAAAGGGAATAAGGGCGACACGGAAATGTTGAATACTCATACTCTTCCTTTTTCAATAT
TATTGAAGCATTTATCAGGGTTATTGTCTCATGAGCGGATACATATTTGAATGTATTTAGAAAAATAAAC
AAATAGGGGTTCCGCGCACATTTCCCCGAAAAGTGCCACCTGG
